Addgene plasmid #217840: MZB150
Purpose: Bacterial expression of 10xHis-SUMO (Smt3) fusion to Sec7 domain (52-252) of Cytohesin-2 (CYTH2/ARNO) for rapid nucleotide exchange and activation of Arf GTPases
Depositing lab: Richard Baker. Depositing organization: University of North Carolina at Chapel Hill. Publication: A structure-based mechanism for initiation of AP-3 coated vesicle formation. Begley M, Aragon M, Baker RW. Proc Natl Acad Sci U S A. 2024 Dec 24;121(52):e2411974121. doi: 10.1073/pnas.2411974121. Epub 2024 Dec 20. PubMed 39705307.
Backbone
  Vector backbone: pET-29b(+)
  Backbone manufacturer: Novagen
  Vector type: Bacterial Expression
Growth in bacteria
  Bacterial resistance: Kanamycin, 50 μg/mL
  Growth temperature: 37°C
  Growth strain: DH5alpha
  Copy number: Low Copy
Gene/Insert
  Gene/Insert name: ARNO (alt names: Cytohesin-2; CYTH2)
  Species: H. sapiens (human)
  Mutation: Deleted residues 1-51 and 253-400
  Entrez Gene: CYTH2 (a.k.a. ARNO, CTS18, CTS18.1, PSCD2, PSCD2L, SEC7L, Sec7p-L, Sec7p-like, cytohesin-2)
  Tag / fusion protein: 10x His (N terminal on insert); SUMO (SMT3) (N terminal on insert)
  Cloning method: Gibson Cloning
  Sequencing primers: 5′ T7 Promoter; 3′ T7 Terminator
Resource information
  A portion of this plasmid was derived from a plasmid made by: James Hurley, PhD- Department of Molecular & Cell Biology University of California, Berkeley
Terms and licenses: Academic/Nonprofit Terms; Industry Terms: Not Available to Industry
How to cite: MZB150 was a gift from Richard Baker (Addgene plasmid # 217840 ; http://n2t.net/addgene:217840 ; RRID:Addgene_217840)
