[The description below was written by a language model from this plasmid's Addgene catalogue record and pLannotate feature annotations shown in this document.]
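Description:
MZB150 is a bacterial expression plasmid built on the Novagen pET-29b(+) backbone for producing the catalytic Sec7 domain of human cytohesin-2 (CYTH2, also called ARNO) in E. coli. It carries a kanamycin resistance gene (aph(3')-Ia) for selection, a ColE1/pBR322-type origin together with the bom region and the rop gene, which keeps copy number low as the record states, and an f1 origin for single-stranded DNA production. Short annotated fragments of the tetracycline resistance gene, and a partial AmpR promoter hit near KanR, appear to be backbone remnants rather than functional markers.

The expression cassette uses the T7 promoter followed by a lac operator and the strong T7 gene 10 ribosome binding site, with the plasmid-borne lacI gene supplying repressor, so that transcription depends on T7 RNA polymerase and is induced with IPTG. The open reading frame begins with a histidine tag (catalogued as 10xHis; the automated annotation calls an 8xHis match), followed by a yeast SUMO (Smt3) module, which is not separately annotated in the feature table but presumably occupies the gap between the His tag and the CYTH2 fragment. The insert encodes residues 52–252, with residues 1–51 and 253–400 deleted, and was assembled by Gibson cloning. A backbone-derived His-tag fragment lies downstream of the insert, before the T7 terminator; the record does not indicate whether it is translated. The His tag allows affinity purification, and SUMO fusions commonly aid solubility and permit tag removal by a SUMO protease. The purified Sec7 domain is a guanine nucleotide exchange factor intended for rapid GDP-to-GTP exchange and activation of Arf GTPases, in work associated with AP-3 coated vesicle formation.
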