Features (pLannotate 1.2.2; 20 found; start..end, strand, type, name):
    209..227     +  promoter       T7 promoter: promoter for bacteriophage T7 RNA polymerase
    228..252     +  protein_bind   lac operator: The lac repressor binds to the lac operator to inhibit transcription in E. coli. This inhibition can be relieved by adding lactose or isopropyl-β-D-thiogalactopyranoside (IPTG). lac repressor encoded by lacI
    267..289     +  RBS            RBS: efficient ribosome binding site from bacteriophage T7 gene 10 (Olins and Rangwala, 1989)
    306..329     +  CDS            8xHis: 8xHis affinity tag
    540..1217    +  CDS            CYTH2 (fragment): CYH2_HUMAN - Also known as ARNO, PSCD2, PSCD2L. Experimental evidence at protein level: Swiss-Prot protein existence level 1. Acts as a guanine-nucleotide exchange factor (GEF). Promotes guanine-nucleotide exchange on ARF1, ARF3 and ARF6. Activates ARF factors through replacement of GDP with GTP (By similarity). The cell membrane form, in association with ARL4 proteins, recruits ARF6 to the plasma membrane (PubMed:17398095). Involved in neurite growth (By similarity). From Homo sapiens (Human).
   1310..1327    +  CDS            9xHis (fragment): 9xHis affinity tag
   1337..1386    +  CDS            SET1 (fragment): solubility-enhancement tag derived from T7 phage gene 10B
   1394..1441    +  terminator     T7 terminator: transcription terminator for bacteriophage T7 RNA polymerase
   1478..1906    +  rep_origin     f1 ori (sequence partly withheld): f1 bacteriophage origin of replication; arrow indicates direction of (+) strand synthesis
   1959..2016    +  promoter       AmpR promoter (fragment): bla
   2025..2840    -  CDS            KanR: aminoglycoside phosphotransferase; aph(3')-Ia; confers resistance to kanamycin in bacteria or G418 (Geneticin®) in eukaryotes
   2962..3550    +  rep_origin     ori: high-copy-number ColE1/pMB1/pBR322/pUC origin of replication
   3736..3875    -  misc_feature   bom: basis of mobility region from pBR322
   3977..4168    -  CDS            rop: Rop protein, which maintains plasmids at low copy number; rop
   4185..4565    +  CDS            YPB1_ECOLX: Protein predicted: Swiss-Prot protein existence level 4. From Escherichia coli.
   4637..4928    -  CDS            TcR (fragment): tetracycline efflux protein; tet; confers resistance to tetracycline
   4943..4964    -  protein_bind   CAP binding site: CAP binding activates transcription in the presence of cAMP. E. coli catabolite activator protein
   4977..6059    -  CDS            lacI: lac repressor; lacI; The lac repressor binds to the lac operator to inhibit transcription in E. coli. This inhibition can be relieved by adding lactose or isopropyl-β-D-thiogalactopyranoside (IPTG).
   6060..6137    -  promoter       lacI promoter: lacI
   6145..187     -  CDS            TcR (fragment) (across the origin): tetracycline efflux protein; tet; confers resistance to tetracycline
>Addgene plasmid #217840 | MZB150 | addgene full sequence | sequence record 432997 | Addgene NGS Result
CAAGGAGATGGCGCCCAACAGTCCCCCGGCCACGGGGCCTGCCACCATACCCACGCCGAAACAAGCGCTC
ATGAGCCCGAAGTGGCGAGCCCGATCTTCCCCATCGGTGATGTCGGCGATATAGGCGCCAGCAACCGCAC
CTGTGGCGCCGGTGATGCCGGCCACGATGCGTCCGGCGTAGAGGATCGAGATCTCGATCCCGCGAAATTA
ATACGACTCACTATAGGGGAATTGTGAGCGGATAACAATTCCCCTCTAGAAATAATTTTGTTTAACTTTA
AGAAGGAGATATACATATGGGCCATCACCATCACCATCACCATCACCATCACGGCAGCATGAGCGATAGC
GAAGTGAACCAGGAAGCGAAACCGGAAGTGAAACCGGAAGTGAAACCGGAAACCCATATTAACCTGAAAG
TGAGCGATGGCAGCAGCGAAATTTTTTTTAAAATTAAAAAAACCACCCCGCTGCGTCGTCTGATGGAAGC
GTTTGCGAAACGTCAGGGCAAAGAAATGGATAGCCTGCGTTTTCTGTATGATGGCATTCGTATTCAGGCG
GATCAGACCCCGGAAGATCTGGATATGGAAGATAACGATATTATTGAAGCGCATCGTGAACAGATTGGCG
GCGCCAATGAGGGCAGTAAGACCTTGCAACGGAACCGGAAGATGGCAATGGGCAGGAAGAAGTTCAACAT
GGACCCCAAGAAGGGGATCCAGTTCTTGGTGGAGAATGAACTGCTGCAGAACACACCCGAGGAGATCGCC
CGCTTCCTGTACAAGGGCGAGGGGCTGAACAAGACAGCCATCGGGGACTACCTGGGGGAGAGGGAAGAAC
TGAACCTGGCAGTGCTCCACGCTTTTGTGGATCTGCATGAGTTCACCGACCTCAATCTGGTGCAGGCCCT
CAGGCAGTTTCTATGGAGCTTTCGCCTACCCGGAGAGGCCCAGAAAATTGACCGGATGATGGAGGCCTTC
GCCCAGCGATACTGCCTGTGCAACCCTGGGGTTTTCCAGTCCACAGACACGTGCTATGTGCTGTCCTTCG
CCGTCATCATGCTCAACACCAGTCTCCACAATCCCAATGTCCGGGACAAGCCGGGCCTGGAGCGCTTTGT
GGCCATGAACCGGGGCATCAACGAGGGCGGGGACCTGCCTGAGGAGCTGCTCAGGAACCTGTACGACAGC
ATCCGAAATGAGCCCTTCAAGATTCCTTAATAAGGATCCATGGGTACCCTCGAGTGAAGACAAGCTTAGG
TATTTATTCGGCGCAAAGTGCGTCGGGTGATGCTGCCAACTTAGTCGAGCACCACCACCACCACCACTGA
GATCCGGCTGCTAACAAAGCCCGAAAGGAAGCTGAGTTGGCTGCTGCCACCGCTGAGCAATAACTAGCAT
AACCCCTTGGGGCCTCTAAACGGGTCTTGAGGGGTTTTTTGCTGAAAGGAGGAACTATATCCGGATTGGC
GAATGGG
[124 nt withheld, positions 1478-1601]
C
[91 nt withheld, positions 1603-1693]
A
[49 nt withheld, positions 1695-1743]
CCTTTGACGTTGGAGTCCACGTTCTTT
[37 nt withheld, positions 1771-1807]
ACCCTATCTCGGTCTATTCTTTTGATTTATAAGGGATTTTGCCGATTTCGGCCTATTGGTTAAAAAATGA
GCTGATTTAACAAAAATTTAACGCGAATTTTAACAAAATATTAACGCTTACAATTTAGGTGGCACTTTTC
GGGGAAATGTGCGCGGAACCCCTATTTGTTTATTTTTCTAAATACATTCAAATATGTATCCGCTCATGAA
TTAATTCTTAGAAAAACTCATCGAGCATCAAATGAAACTGCAATTTATTCATATCAGGATTATCAATACC
ATATTTTTGAAAAAGCCGTTTCTGTAATGAAGGAGAAAACTCACCGAGGCAGTTCCATAGGATGGCAAGA
TCCTGGTATCGGTCTGCGATTCCGACTCGTCCAACATCAATACAACCTATTAATTTCCCCTCGTCAAAAA
TAAGGTTATCAAGTGAGAAATCACCATGAGTGACGACTGAATCCGGTGAGAATGGCAAAAGTTTATGCAT
TTCTTTCCAGACTTGTTCAACAGGCCAGCCATTACGCTCGTCATCAAAATCACTCGCATCAACCAAACCG
TTATTCATTCGTGATTGCGCCTGAGCGAGACGAAATACGCGATCGCTGTTAAAAGGACAATTACAAACAG
GAATCGAATGCAACCGGCGCAGGAACACTGCCAGCGCATCAACAATATTTTCACCTGAATCAGGATATTC
TTCTAATACCTGGAATGCTGTTTTCCCGGGGATCGCAGTGGTGAGTAACCATGCATCATCAGGAGTACGG
ATAAAATGCTTGATGGTCGGAAGAGGCATAAATTCCGTCAGCCAGTTTAGTCTGACCATCTCATCTGTAA
CATCATTGGCAACGCTACCTTTGCCATGTTTCAGAAACAACTCTGGCGCATCGGGCTTCCCATACAATCG
ATAGATTGTCGCACCTGATTGCCCGACATTATCGCGAGCCCATTTATACCCATATAAATCAGCATCCATG
TTGGAATTTAATCGCGGCCTAGAGCAAGACGTTTCCCGTTGAATATGGCTCATAACACCCCTTGTATTAC
TGTTTATGTAAGCAGACAGTTTTATTGTTCATGACCAAAATCCCTTAACGTGAGTTTTCGTTCCACTGAG
CGTCAGACCCCGTAGAAAAGATCAAAGGATCTTCTTGAGATCCTTTTTTTCTGCGCGTAATCTGCTGCTT
GCAAACAAAAAAACCACCGCTACCAGCGGTGGTTTGTTTGCCGGATCAAGAGCTACCAACTCTTTTTCCG
AAGGTAACTGGCTTCAGCAGAGCGCAGATACCAAATACTGTCCTTCTAGTGTAGCCGTAGTTAGGCCACC
ACTTCAAGAACTCTGTAGCACCGCCTACATACCTCGCTCTGCTAATCCTGTTACCAGTGGCTGCTGCCAG
TGGCGATAAGTCGTGTCTTACCGGGTTGGACTCAAGACGATAGTTACCGGATAAGGCGCAGCGGTCGGGC
TGAACGGGGGGTTCGTGCACACAGCCCAGCTTGGAGCGAACGACCTACACCGAACTGAGATACCTACAGC
GTGAGCTATGAGAAAGCGCCACGCTTCCCGAAGGGAGAAAGGCGGACAGGTATCCGGTAAGCGGCAGGGT
CGGAACAGGAGAGCGCACGAGGGAGCTTCCAGGGGGAAACGCCTGGTATCTTTATAGTCCTGTCGGGTTT
CGCCACCTCTGACTTGAGCGTCGATTTTTGTGATGCTCGTCAGGGGGGCGGAGCCTATGGAAAAACGCCA
GCAACGCGGCCTTTTTACGGTTCCTGGCCTTTTGCTGGCCTTTTGCTCACATGTTCTTTCCTGCGTTATC
CCCTGATTCTGTGGATAACCGTATTACCGCCTTTGAGTGAGCTGATACCGCTCGCCGCAGCCGAACGACC
GAGCGCAGCGAGTCAGTGAGCGAGGAAGCGGAAGAGCGCCTGATGCGGTATTTTCTCCTTACGCATCTGT
GCGGTATTTCACACCGCAATGGTGCACTCTCAGTACAATCTGCTCTGATGCCGCATAGTTAAGCCAGTAT
ACACTCCGCTATCGCTACGTGACTGGGTCATGGCTGCGCCCCGACACCCGCCAACACCCGCTGACGCGCC
CTGACGGGCTTGTCTGCTCCCGGCATCCGCTTACAGACAAGCTGTGACCGTCTCCGGGAGCTGCATGTGT
CAGAGGTTTTCACCGTCATCACCGAAACGCGCGAGGCAGCTGCGGTAAAGCTCATCAGCGTGGTCGTGAA
GCGATTCACAGATGTCTGCCTGTTCATCCGCGTCCAGCTCGTTGAGTTTCTCCAGAAGCGTTAATGTCTG
GCTTCTGATAAAGCGGGCCATGTTAAGGGCGGTTTTTTCCTGTTTGGTCACTGATGCCTCCGTGTAAGGG
GGATTTCTGTTCATGGGGGTAATGATACCGATGAAACGAGAGAGGATGCTCACGATACGGGTTACTGATG
ATGAACATGCCCGGTTACTGGAACGTTGTGAGGGTAAACAACTGGCGGTATGGATGCGGCGGGACCAGAG
AAAAATCACTCAGGGTCAATGCCAGCGCTTCGTTAATACAGATGTAGGTGTTCCACAGGGTAGCCAGCAG
CATCCTGCGATGCAGATCCGGAACATAATGGTGCAGGGCGCTGACTTCCGCGTTTCCAGACTTTACGAAA
CACGGAAACCGAAGACCATTCATGTTGTTGCTCAGGTCGCAGACGTTTTGCAGCAGCAGTCGCTTCACGT
TCGCTCGCGTATCGGTGATTCATTCTGCTAACCAGTAAGGCAACCCCGCCAGCCTAGCCGGGTCCTCAAC
GACAGGAGCACGATCATGCGCACCCGTGGGGCCGCCATGCCGGCGATAATGGCCTGCTTCTCGCCGAAAC
GTTTGGTGGCGGGACCAGTGACGAAGGCTTGAGCGAGGGCGTGCAAGATTCCGAATACCGCAAGCGACAG
GCCGATCATCGTCGCGCTCCAGCGAAAGCGGTCCTCGCCGAAAATGACCCAGAGCGCTGCCGGCACCTGT
CCTACGAGTTGCATGATAAAGAAGACAGTCATAAGTGCGGCGACGATAGTCATGCCCCGCGCCCACCGGA
AGGAGCTGACTGGGTTGAAGGCTCTCAAGGGCATCGGTCGAGATCCCGGTGCCTAATGAGTGAGCTAACT
TACATTAATTGCGTTGCGCTCACTGCCCGCTTTCCAGTCGGGAAACCTGTCGTGCCAGCTGCATTAATGA
ATCGGCCAACGCGCGGGGAGAGGCGGTTTGCGTATTGGGCGCCAGGGTGGTTTTTCTTTTCACCAGTGAG
ACGGGCAACAGCTGATTGCCCTTCACCGCCTGGCCCTGAGAGAGTTGCAGCAAGCGGTCCACGCTGGTTT
GCCCCAGCAGGCGAAAATCCTGTTTGATGGTGGTTAACGGCGGGATATAACATGAGCTGTCTTCGGTATC
GTCGTATCCCACTACCGAGATATCCGCACCAACGCGCAGCCCGGACTCGGTAATGGCGCGCATTGCGCCC
AGCGCCATCTGATCGTTGGCAACCAGCATCGCAGTGGGAACGATGCCCTCATTCAGCATTTGCATGGTTT
GTTGAAAACCGGACATGGCACTCCAGTCGCCTTCCCGTTCCGCTATCGGCTGAATTTGATTGCGAGTGAG
ATATTTATGCCAGCCAGCCAGACGCAGACGCGCCGAGACAGAACTTAATGGGCCCGCTAACAGCGCGATT
TGCTGGTGACCCAATGCGACCAGATGCTCCACGCCCAGTCGCGTACCGTCTTCATGGGAGAAAATAATAC
TGTTGATGGGTGTCTGGTCAGAGACATCAAGAAATAACGCCGGAACATTAGTGCAGGCAGCTTCCACAGC
AATGGCATCCTGGTCATCCAGCGGATAGTTAATGATCAGCCCACTGACGCGTTGCGCGAGAAGATTGTGC
ACCGCCGCTTTACAGGCTTCGACGCCGCTTCGTTCTACCATCGACACCACCACGCTGGCACCCAGTTGAT
CGGCGCGAGATTTAATCGCCGCGACAATTTGCGACGGCGCGTGCAGGGCCAGACTGGAGGTGGCAACGCC
AATCAGCAACGACTGTTTGCCCGCCAGTTGTTGTGCCACGCGGTTGGGAATGTAATTCAGCTCCGCCATC
GCCGCTTCCACTTTTTCCCGCGTTTTCGCAGAAACGTGGCTGGCCTGGTTCACCACGCGGGAAACGGTCT
GATAAGAGACACCGGCATACTCTGCGACATCGTATAACGTTACTGGTTTCACATTCACCACCCTGAATTG
ACTCTCTTCCGGGCGCTATCATGCCATACCGCGAAAGGTTTTGCGCCATTCGATGGTGTCCGGGATCTCG
ACGCTCTCCCTTATGCGACTCCTGCATTAGGAAGCAGCCCAGTAGTAGGTTGAGGCCGTTGAGCACCGCC
GCCGCAAGGAATGGTGCATG
